>Addgene plasmid #161564 | pJM588 EF1α 3xFLAG-NLS-VP64-intC-ZF1-DsDed-NLS-HA in TUPV2 | addgene full sequence | sequence record 317920 | Addgene NGS Result
GCTCCGGTGCCCGTCAGTGGGCAGAGCGCACATCGCCCACAGTCCCCGAGAAGTTGGGGGGAGGGGTCGG
CAATTGAACCGGTGCCTAGAGAAGGTGGCGCGGGGTAAACTGGGAAAGTGATGTCGTGTACTGGCTCCGC
CTTTTTCCCGAGGGTGGGGGAGAACCGTATATAAGTGCAGTAGTCGCCGTGAACGTTCTTTTTCGCAACG
GGTTTGCCGCCAGAACACAGGTAAGTGCCGTGTGTGGTTCCCGCGGGCCTGGCCTCTTTACGGGTTATGG
CCCTTGCGTGCCTTGAATTACTTCCACGCCCCTGGCTGCAGTACGTGATTCTTGATCCCGAGCTTCGGGT
TGGAAGTGGGTGGGAGAGTTCGAGGCCTTGCGCTTAAGGAGCCCCTTCGCCTCGTGCTTGAGTTGAGGCC
TGGCTTGGGCGCTGGGGCCGCCGCGTGCGAATCTGGTGGCACCTTCGCGCCTGTCTCGCTGCTTTCGATA
AGTCTCTAGCCATTTAAAATTTTTGATGACCTGCTGCGACGCTTTTTTTCTGGCAAGATAGTCTTGTAAA
TGCGGGCCAAGATCTGCACACTGGTATTTCGGTTTTTGGGGCCGCGGGCGGCGACGGGGCCCGTGCGTCC
CAGCGCACATGTTCGGCGAGGCGGGGCCTGCGAGCGCGGCCACCGAGAATCGGACGGGGGTAGTCTCAAG
CTGGCCGGCCTGCTCTGGTGCCTGGCCTCGCGCCGCCGTGTATCGCCCCGCCCTGGGCGGCAAGGCTGGC
CCGGTCGGCACCAGTTGCGTGAGCGGAAAGATGGCCGCTTCCCGGCCCTGCTGCAGGGAGCTCAAAATGG
AGGACGCGGCGCTCGGGAGAGCGGGCGGGTGAGTCACCCACACAAAGGAAAAGGGCCTTTCCGTCCTCAG
CCGTCGCTTCATGTGACTCCACGGAGTACCGGGCGCCGTCCAGGCACCTCGATTAGTTCTCGAGCTTTTG
GAGTACGTCGTCTTTAGGTTGGGGGGAGGGGTTTTATGCGATGGAGTTTCCCCACACTGAGTGGGTGGAG
ACTGAAGTTAGGCCAGCTTGGCACTTGATGTAATTCTCCTTGGAATTTGCCCTTTTTGAGTTTGGATCTT
GGTTCATTCTCAAGCCTCAGACAGTGGTTCAAAGTTTTTTTCTTCCATTTCAGGTGTCGTGAGAGCTCGT
TTAGTGAACCGTCAGATCGCCTGGAGACGCCATCCACGCTGTTTTGACCTCCATAGAAGAGAACGGGACC
GATCCAAATTCTCGAGGCTAGCGCCACCATGGACTATAAAGACCATGACGGTGACTACAAGGATCACGAC
ATAGATTATAAAGACGATGACGACAAGATGGCACCTAAGAAGAAGCGCAAAGTTGGCTCTGGCGAATTCG
ACGCCCTTGATGACTTTGACTTGGACATGCTGGGGTCAGACGCACTCGATGATTTTGACCTTGATATGCT
GGGAAGCGATGCACTTGATGACTTTGACTTGGACATGCTCGGCTCCGACGCTCTTGATGATTTCGATCTT
GACATGCTCGGATCCGGTGGTGGCGGGTCTGGTGGAGGAGGTAGTGGTGGAGGTGGCTCTGCCACCATGA
TGCTGAAGAAGATCCTGAAGATCGAGGAGCTGGACGAGAGAGAGCTGATCGACATCGAGGTGAGCGGCAA
CCACCTGTTCTACGCCAACGACATCCTGACCCACAACAGCAACAGGGGTGGTGGCGGGTCTGGTGGAGGA
GGTAGTGGTGGAGGTGGCTCTGGTACCGCTAGACCCGGGGAGCGCCCCTTCCAGTGTCGCATTTGCATGC
GGAACTTTTCGCGCCAGGACAGGCTTGACAGGCATACCCGTACTCATACCGGTGAAAAACCGTTTCAGTG
TCGGATCTGTATGCGAAATTTCTCCCAGAAGGAGCACTTGGCGGGGCATCTACGTACGCACACCGGCGAG
AAGCCATTCCAATGCCGAATATGCATGCGCAACTTCAGTCGCCGCGACAACCTGAACCGGCACCTAAAAA
CCCACCTGAGAGAATTCGGCTCTGGCGGAGGCGGAAGCGGAGGCGGTGGATCAGGCTCCGGAAGTGGCTC
CATGGATAGCACTGAGAACGTCATCAAGCCCTTCATGCGCTTCAAGGTGCACATGGAGGGCTCCGTGAAC
GGCCACGAGTTCGAGATCGAGGGCGAGGGCGAGGGCAAGCCCTACGAGGGCACCCAGACCGCCAAGCTCC
AGGTGACCAAGGGCGGCCCCCTGCCCTTCGCCTGGGACATCCTGTCCCCCCAGTTCCAGTACGGCTCCAA
GGTGTACGTGAAGCACCCCGCCGACATCCCCGACTACAAGAAGCTGTCCTTCCCCGAGGGCTTCAAGTGG
GAGAAGGTGATGAACTTCGAGGACGGCGGCGTGGTGACCGTGACCCAGGACTCCTCCCTCCAGGACGGCA
CCTTCATCTACCACGTGAAGTTCATCGGCGTGAACTTCCCCTCCGACGGCCCCGTAATGCAGAAGAAAAC
TCTGGGCTGGGAGCCCTCCACCGAGCGCCTGTACCCCCGCGACGGCGTGCTGAAGGGCGAGATCCACAAG
GCGCTGAAGCTGAAGGGCGGCGGCCACTACCTGGTGGAGTTCAAGTCAATCTACATGGCCAAGAAGCCCG
TGAAGCTGCCCGGCTACTACTACGTGGACTCCAAGCTGGACATCACCTCCCACAACGAGGACTACACCGT
GGTGGAGCAGTACGAGCGCGCCGAGGCCCGCCACCACCTGTTCCAGTCTGGTTCTCCTAAGAAGAAGCGC
AAAGTTGGCATGTACCCATACGACGTACCAGATTACGCTTAGGCGGCCGCTCGAGTCTAGAGGGCCCGTT
TAAACCCGCTGATCAGCCTCGACTGTGCCTTCTAGTTGCCAGCCATCTGTTGTTTGCCCCTCCCCCGTGC
CTTCCTTGACCCTGGAAGGTGCCACTCCCACTGTCCTTTCCTAATAAAATGAGGAAATTGCATCGCATTG
TCTGAGTAGGTGTCATTCTATTCTGGGGGGTGGGGTGGGGCAGGACAGCAAGGGGGAGGATTGGGAAGTC
AATAGCAGGCATGCTGGGGATGCGGTGGGCTCTATGGCTTCTGAGGCAGGTCGAAGAACTATTTCCTGGC
TGTTACGCGAGCGCATCGCGATAAGCTCTAGAGGGACAGCCCCCCCCCAAAGCCCCCAGGGATGTAATTA
CGTCCCTCCCCCGCTAGGGGGCAGCAGCGAGCCGCCCGGGGCTCCGCTCCGGTCCGGCGCTCCCCCCGCA
TCCCCGAGCCGGCAGCGTGCGGGGACAGCCCGGGCACGGGGAAGGTGGCACGGGATCGCTTTCCTCTGAA
CGCTTCTCGCTGCTCTTTGAGCCTGCAGACACCTGGGGGGATACGGGGAAAAAGCTTTAGGCTGAAAGAG
AGATTTAGAATGACAGAATCATAGAACGGCCTGCGTACGGATGGGGCTCTAGCTCTAGAGCTTGATATCG
AATTCCTGCAGCCCCGCTAGAGGGACAGCCCCCCCCCAAAGCCCCCAGGGATGTAATTACGTCCCTCCCC
CGCTAGGGGGCAGCAGCGAGCCGCCCGGGGCTCCGCTCCGGTCCGGCGCTCCCCCCGCATCCCCGAGCCG
GCAGCGTGCGGGGACAGCCCGGGCACGGGGAAGGTGGCACGGGATCGCTTTCCTCTGAACGCTTCTCGCT
GCTCTTTGAGCCTGCAGACACCTGGGGGGATACGGGGAAAAAGCTTTAGGCTGAAAGAGAGATTTAGAAT
GACAGAATCATAGAACGGCCTGGGCGCGCCTGGTGGCGAACGATCAACAGACGGGAGAGGACTAAAGTCT
TCGCTGACAGCGACCGGACTCTAGGGGGTATCCCC
[124 nt withheld, positions 3886-4009]
C
[91 nt withheld, positions 4011-4101]
A
[49 nt withheld, positions 4103-4151]
CCTTTGACGTTGGAGTCCACGTTCTTT
[37 nt withheld, positions 4179-4215]
ACCCTATCTCGGTCTATTCTTTTGATTTATAAGGGATTTTGCCGATTTCGGCCTATTGGTTAAAAAATGA
GCTGATTTAACAAAAATTTAACGCGAATTAATTCTGTGGAATGTGTGTCAGTTAGGCTCAATTAGTCAGC
AACCATAGTCCCGCCCCTAACTCCGCCCATCCCGCCCCTAACTCCGCCCAGTTCCGCCCATTCTCCGCCC
CATGGCTGACTAATTTTTTTTATTTATGCAGAGGCCGAGGCCGCCTCTGCCTCTGAGCTATTCCAGAAGT
AGTGAGGAGGCTTTTTTGGAGGCCTAGGCTTTTGCAAAAAGCTCCCGGGAGCTTGTATATCCATTTTCGG
AGGTTGGGCTTCGGAATCGTTTTCCGGGACGCCGGCTGGATGATCCTCCAGCGCGGGGATCTCATGCTGG
AGTTCTTCGCCCACCCCAACTTGTTTATTGCAGCTTATAATGGTTACAAATAAAGCAATAGCATCACAAA
TTTCACAAATAAAGCATTTTTTTCACTGCATTCTAGTTGTGGTTTGTCCAAACTCATCAATGTATCTTAT
CATGTCTGTATACCGTCGACCTCTAGCTAGAGCTTGGCGTAATCATGGTCATAGCTGTTTCCTGTGTGAA
ATTGTTATCCGCTCACAATTCCACACAACATACGAGCCGGAAGCATAAAGTGTAAAGCCTGGGGTGCCTA
ATGAGTGAGCTAACTCACATTAATTGCGTTGCGCTCACTGCCCGCTTTCCAGTCGGGAAACCTGTCGTGC
CAGCTGCATTAATGAATCGGCCAACGCGCGGGGAGAGGCGGTTTGCGTATTGGGCGCTCTTCCGCTTCCT
CGCTCACTGACTCGCTGCGCTCGGTCGTTCGGCTGCGGCGAGCGGTATCAGCTCACTCAAAGGCGGTAAT
ACGGTTATCCACAGAATCAGGGGATAACGCAGGAAAGAACATGTGAGCAAAAGGCCAGCAAAAGGCCAGG
AACCGTAAAAAGGCCGCGTTGCTGGCGTTTTTCCATAGGCTCCGCCCCCCTGACGAGCATCACAAAAATC
GACGCTCAAGTCAGAGGTGGCGAAACCCGACAGGACTATAAAGATACCAGGCGTTTCCCCCTGGAAGCTC
CCTCGTGCGCTCTCCTGTTCCGACCCTGCCGCTTACCGGATACCTGTCCGCCTTTCTCCCTTCGGGAAGC
GTGGCGCTTTCTCATAGCTCACGCTGTAGGTATCTCAGTTCGGTGTAGGTCGTTCGCTCCAAGCTGGGCT
GTGTGCACGAACCCCCCGTTCAGCCCGACCGCTGCGCCTTATCCGGTAACTATCGTCTTGAGTCCAACCC
GGTAAGACACGACTTATCGCCACTGGCAGCAGCCACTGGTAACAGGATTAGCAGAGCGAGGTATGTAGGC
GGTGCTACAGAGTTCTTGAAGTGGTGGCCTAACTACGGCTACACTAGAAGAACAGTATTTGGTATCTGCG
CTCTGCTGAAGCCAGTTACCTTCGGAAAAAGAGTTGGTAGCTCTTGATCCGGCAAACAAACCACCGCTGG
TAGCGGTGGTTTTTTTGTTTGCAAGCAGCAGATTACGCGCAGAAAAAAAGGATCTCAAGAAGATCCTTTG
ATCTTTTCTACGGGGTCTGACGCTCAGTGGAACGAAAACTCACGTTAAGGGATTTTGGTCATGAGATTAT
CAAAAAGGATCTTCACCTAGATCCTTTTAAATTAAAAATGAAGTTTTAAATCAATCTAAAGTATATATGA
GTAAACTTGGTCTGACAGTTACCAATGCTTAATCAGTGAGGCACCTATCTCAGCGATCTGTCTATTTCGT
TCATCCATAGTTGCCTGACTCCCCGTCGTGTAGATAACTACGATACGGGAGGGCTTACCATCTGGCCCCA
GTGCTGCAATGATACCGCGAGATCCACGCTCACCGGCTCCAGATTTATCAGCAATAAACCAGCCAGCCGG
AAGGGCCGAGCGCAGAAGTGGTCCTGCAACTTTATCCGCCTCCATCCAGTCTATTAATTGTTGCCGGGAA
GCTAGAGTAAGTAGTTCGCCAGTTAATAGTTTGCGCAACGTTGTTGCCATTGCTACAGGCATCGTGGTGT
CACGCTCGTCGTTTGGTATGGCTTCATTCAGCTCCGGTTCCCAACGATCAAGGCGAGTTACATGATCCCC
CATGTTGTGCAAAAAAGCGGTTAGCTCCTTCGGTCCTCCGATCGTTGTCAGAAGTAAGTTGGCCGCAGTG
TTATCACTCATGGTTATGGCAGCACTGCATAATTCTCTTACTGTCATGCCATCCGTAAGATGCTTTTCTG
TGACTGGTGAGTACTCAACCAAGTCATTCTGAGAATAGTGTATGCGGCGACCGAGTTGCTCTTGCCCGGC
GTCAATACGGGATAATACCGCGCCACATAGCAGAACTTTAAAAGTGCTCATCATTGGAAAACGTTCTTCG
GGGCGAAAACTCTCAAGGATCTTACCGCTGTTGAGATCCAGTTCGATGTAACCCACTCGTGCACCCAACT
GATCTTCAGCATCTTTTACTTTCACCAGCGTTTCTGGGTGAGCAAAAACAGGAAGGCAAAATGCCGCAAA
AAAGGGAATAAGGGCGACACGGAAATGTTGAATACTCATACTCTTCCTTTTTCAATATTATTGAAGCATT
TATCAGGGTTATTGTCTCATGAGCGGATACATATTTGAATGTATTTAGAAAAATAAACAAATAGGGGTTC
CGCGCACATTTCCCCGAAAAGTGCCACCTGACGTCGACGGATCGGGAGATCGAAGACGGGCAAAACCGAT
GTTGACGGACTAATCCTGACAAGATCTGGGGAGGTCGCTGAGTAGTGCGCGAGCAAAATTTAAGCTACAA
CAAGGCAAGGCTTGACCGACAATTGCATGAAGAATCTGCTTAGGGTTAGGCGTTTTGCGCTGCTTCGCGA
TGTACGGGCCAGATATACGCGTGAGTAATTCATACAAAAGGACTCGCCCCTGCCTTGGGGAATCCCAGGG
ACCGTCGTTAAACTCCCACTAACGTAGAACCCAGAGATCGCTGCGTTCCCGCCCCCTCACCCGCCCGCTC
TCGTCATCACTGAGGTGGAGAAGAGCATGCGTGAG
Features (pLannotate 1.2.2; 22 found; start..end, strand, type, name):
     19..230     +  promoter       EF-1α core promoter: core promoter for human elongation factor EF-1α
    231..344     +  intron         EF-1α intron A (fragment): intron upstream of the start codon of human EF-1α
    970..1173    +  intron         EF-1α intron A: truncated intron upstream of the start codon of human EF-1α
   1182..1216    +  promoter       TRE3GV promoter (fragment): 3rd-generation Tet-responsive promoter that can be activated by binding of Tet-On® 3G, optimized for retroviral and lentiviral vectors
   1454..1471    +  CDS            VP48 (fragment): 3 tandem repeats of the minimal activation domain of herpes simplex virus VP16 (Cheng et al., 2013)
   1553..1575    +  CDS            FAPα2 (fragment): fluorogen-activating protein composed of a dimer of the L5-MG single-chain antibody fragment (Szent-Gyorgyi et al., 2008) binds malachite green derivatives to produce red fluorescence
   2102..2776    +  CDS            DsRed-Express2: DsRed-Express2 is a basic (constitutively fluorescent) orange fluorescent protein published in 2008, derived from Discosoma sp.. It is reported to be a rapidly-maturing protein.
   2813..2839    +  CDS            HA: HA (human influenza hemagglutinin) epitope tag
   2893..3004    +  polyA_signal   bGH poly(A) signal: bovine growth hormone polyadenylation signal
   3489..3514    -  misc_feature   MCS (fragment): pBluescript multiple cloning site
   3886..4314    +  rep_origin     f1 ori (sequence partly withheld): f1 bacteriophage origin of replication; arrow indicates direction of (+) strand synthesis
   4319..4341    +  promoter       SV40 promoter (fragment): SV40 enhancer and early promoter
   4342..4533    +  promoter       SV40 promoter: SV40 early promoter
   4560..4658    +  CDS            ble (fragment): BLE_KLEPN - Experimental evidence at protein level: Swiss-Prot protein existence level 1. Binding protein with a strong affinity to the bleomycin family of antibiotics. Binds to CL990; an antimitotic-antibiotic compound. From Klebsiella pneumoniae.
   4653..4774    +  polyA_signal   SV40 poly(A) signal: SV40 polyadenylation signal
   4847..4863    -  protein_bind   lac operator: The lac repressor binds to the lac operator to inhibit transcription in E. coli. This inhibition can be relieved by adding lactose or isopropyl-β-D-thiogalactopyranoside (IPTG). lac repressor encoded by lacI
   4871..4901    -  promoter       lac promoter: promoter for the E. coli lac operon
   4916..4937    -  protein_bind   CAP binding site: CAP binding activates transcription in the presence of cAMP. E. coli catabolite activator protein
   4950..5042    -  CDS            lacI (fragment): lac repressor; lacI; The lac repressor binds to the lac operator to inhibit transcription in E. coli. This inhibition can be relieved by adding lactose or isopropyl-β-D-thiogalactopyranoside (IPTG).
   5225..5813    -  rep_origin     ori: high-copy-number ColE1/pMB1/pBR322/pUC origin of replication
   5984..6844    -  CDS            AmpR: β-lactamase; bla; confers resistance to ampicillin, carbenicillin, and related antibiotics
   6845..6949    -  promoter       AmpR promoter: bla
