[The description below was written by a language model from this plasmid's Addgene catalogue record and pLannotate feature annotations shown in this document.]
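Description:
pJM588 is a mammalian expression plasmid for synthetic biology work, built in the TUPV2 backbone (derived from pJM451, an EF1α EBFP2-P2A-BlastR vector). A synthetic fusion protein was inserted between retained NheI and NotI sites. In E. coli the plasmid replicates at high copy from a ColE1/pUC-type origin and is selected with ampicillin through the β-lactamase gene. The sequenced record (about 7.3 kb) also carries an f1 origin, lac promoter/operator remnants, and an SV40 early promoter followed only by a short bleomycin-resistance fragment and an SV40 poly(A) signal. The annotation therefore shows no intact mammalian selection marker.

The payload is driven constitutively by the human EF1α promoter with its intron A and terminated by a bGH polyadenylation signal. From N to C terminus, the encoded protein has a 3xFLAG tag, a nuclear localization signal, the VP64 transcriptional activation domain (four copies of the minimal VP16 activation motif), "intC", a zinc-finger DNA-binding domain (ZF1), "DsDed", a second NLS and an HA tag. The name "intC" suggests the C-terminal half of a split intein, which would splice the protein to a partner carrying the matching N-terminal half, but the record does not define it. The region annotated as DsRed-Express2 corresponds in position to DsDed, presumably a derivative of that fluorescent protein, though the record does not describe its properties. The short TRE3GV, VP48 and FAPα2 hits are fragmentary matches and probably do not represent functional parts.

The plasmid was deposited with a study on model-guided design of mammalian genetic programs. It supplies a constitutively expressed, epitope-tagged zinc-finger transcription factor component for engineered gene circuits.
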