Addgene plasmid #161564: pJM588 EF1α 3xFLAG-NLS-VP64-intC-ZF1-DsDed-NLS-HA in TUPV2
Purpose: Constitutive expression of 3xFLAG-NLS-VP64-intC-ZF1-DsDed-NLS-HA under the EF1α promoter
Depositing lab: Joshua Leonard. Depositing organization: Northwestern University. Publication: Model-guided design of mammalian genetic programs. Muldoon JJ, Kandula V, Hong M, Donahue PS, Boucher JD, Bagheri N, Leonard JN. Sci Adv. 2021 Feb 19;7(8). pii: 7/8/eabe9375. doi: 10.1126/sciadv.abe9375. Print 2021 Feb. PubMed 33608279.
Backbone
  Vector backbone: pJM451 EF1α EBFP2-P2A-BlastR (TUPV2)
  Vector type: Mammalian Expression, Synthetic Biology
Growth in bacteria
  Bacterial resistance: Ampicillin, 100 μg/mL
  Growth temperature: 37°C
  Growth strain: DH5alpha
  Copy number: High Copy
Gene/Insert
  Gene/Insert name: 3xFLAG-NLS-VP64-intC-ZF1-DsDed-NLS-HA
  Species: Synthetic
  Promoter: EF1α
  Tag / fusion protein: 3x-FLAG (N terminal on insert); HA (C terminal on insert)
  Cloning method: Restriction Enzyme; 5′ cloning site NheI (not destroyed); 3′ cloning site NotI (not destroyed)
  Sequencing primers: 5′ CCATTTCAGGTGTCGTGAGAGCTC; 3′ CAGTGGGAGTGGCACCTTCC
Terms and licenses: Academic/Nonprofit Terms; Industry Terms: Not Available to Industry
How to cite: pJM588 EF1α 3xFLAG-NLS-VP64-intC-ZF1-DsDed-NLS-HA in TUPV2 was a gift from Joshua Leonard (Addgene plasmid # 161564 ; http://n2t.net/addgene:161564 ; RRID:Addgene_161564)
