>Addgene plasmid #161564 | pJM588 EF1α 3xFLAG-NLS-VP64-intC-ZF1-DsDed-NLS-HA in TUPV2 | depositor partial sequence | sequence record 313032 | 3xFLAG-NLS-VP64-intC-ZF1-DsDed-NLS-HA gene
ATGGACTATAAAGACCATGACGGTGACTACAAGGATCACGACATAGATTATAAAGACGATGACGACAAGA
TGGCACCTAAGAAGAAGCGCAAAGTTGGCTCTGGCGAATTCGACGCCCTTGATGACTTTGACTTGGACAT
GCTGGGGTCAGACGCACTCGATGATTTTGACCTTGATATGCTGGGAAGCGATGCACTTGATGACTTTGAC
TTGGACATGCTCGGCTCCGACGCTCTTGATGATTTCGATCTTGACATGCTCGGATCCGGTGGTGGCGGGT
CTGGTGGAGGAGGTAGTGGTGGAGGTGGCTCTGCCACCATGATGCTGAAGAAGATCCTGAAGATCGAGGA
GCTGGACGAGAGAGAGCTGATCGACATCGAGGTGAGCGGCAACCACCTGTTCTACGCCAACGACATCCTG
ACCCACAACAGCAACAGGGGTGGTGGCGGGTCTGGTGGAGGAGGTAGTGGTGGAGGTGGCTCTGGTACCG
CTAGACCCGGGGAGCGCCCCTTCCAGTGTCGCATTTGCATGCGGAACTTTTCGCGCCAGGACAGGCTTGA
CAGGCATACCCGTACTCATACCGGTGAAAAACCGTTTCAGTGTCGGATCTGTATGCGAAATTTCTCCCAG
AAGGAGCACTTGGCGGGGCATCTACGTACGCACACCGGCGAGAAGCCATTCCAATGCCGAATATGCATGC
GCAACTTCAGTCGCCGCGACAACCTGAACCGGCACCTAAAAACCCACCTGAGAGAATTCGGCTCTGGCGG
AGGCGGAAGCGGAGGCGGTGGATCAGGCTCCGGAAGTGGCTCCATGGATAGCACTGAGAACGTCATCAAG
CCCTTCATGCGCTTCAAGGTGCACATGGAGGGCTCCGTGAACGGCCACGAGTTCGAGATCGAGGGCGAGG
GCGAGGGCAAGCCCTACGAGGGCACCCAGACCGCCAAGCTCCAGGTGACCAAGGGCGGCCCCCTGCCCTT
CGCCTGGGACATCCTGTCCCCCCAGTTCCAGTACGGCTCCAAGGTGTACGTGAAGCACCCCGCCGACATC
CCCGACTACAAGAAGCTGTCCTTCCCCGAGGGCTTCAAGTGGGAGAAGGTGATGAACTTCGAGGACGGCG
GCGTGGTGACCGTGACCCAGGACTCCTCCCTCCAGGACGGCACCTTCATCTACCACGTGAAGTTCATCGG
CGTGAACTTCCCCTCCGACGGCCCCGTAATGCAGAAGAAAACTCTGGGCTGGGAGCCCTCCACCGAGCGC
CTGTACCCCCGCGACGGCGTGCTGAAGGGCGAGATCCACAAGGCGCTGAAGCTGAAGGGCGGCGGCCACT
ACCTGGTGGAGTTCAAGTCAATCTACATGGCCAAGAAGCCCGTGAAGCTGCCCGGCTACTACTACGTGGA
CTCCAAGCTGGACATCACCTCCCACAACGAGGACTACACCGTGGTGGAGCAGTACGAGCGCGCCGAGGCC
CGCCACCACCTGTTCCAGTCTGGTTCTCCTAAGAAGAAGCGCAAAGTTGGCATGTACCCATACGACGTAC
CAGATTACGCTTAG
